Addgene plasmid #154605: pEPYC0CM0178
Purpose: Phytobricks Level 0 part
Depositing lab: Nicola Patron. Depositing organization: Earlham Institute. Publication: Rational design of minimal synthetic promoters for plants. Cai YM, Kallam K, Tidd H, Gendarini G, Salzman A, Patron NJ. Nucleic Acids Res. 2020 Aug 28. pii: 5897334. doi: 10.1093/nar/gkaa682. PubMed 32856047.
Backbone
  Vector backbone: pMK
  Vector type: Synthetic Biology
Growth in bacteria
  Bacterial resistance: Kanamycin, 50 μg/mL
  Growth temperature: 37°C
  Growth strain: NEB Stable
  Copy number: High Copy
Gene/Insert
  Gene/Insert name: NOS(ΔC_CRE)
  Species: Synthetic
  Cloning method: Restriction Enzyme; 5′ cloning site Unknown (unknown if destroyed)
Terms and licenses: Academic/Nonprofit Terms; Industry Terms: Not Available to Industry
Depositor comments: Please visit https://www.biorxiv.org/content/10.1101/2020.05.14.095406v1 for bioRxiv preprint.
How to cite: pEPYC0CM0178 was a gift from Nicola Patron (Addgene plasmid # 154605 ; http://n2t.net/addgene:154605 ; RRID:Addgene_154605)
