[The description below was written by a language model from this plasmid's Addgene catalogue record and pLannotate feature annotations shown in this document.]
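Description:
pEPYC0CM0178 is a small (about 2.6 kb) Phytobricks Level 0 part plasmid built on the pMK gene-synthesis backbone and classed as a synthetic biology vector. It is maintained in E. coli at high copy through a ColE1/pUC-type origin and is selected with kanamycin. Resistance comes from an aminoglycoside phosphotransferase (NeoR/KanR) coding sequence that is annotated as being driven by the AmpR (bla) promoter. The remaining backbone annotations are short fragments: partial M13 origin, lacZα, lacI and RSF origin matches, plus a T7 promoter upstream of the insert. These look like vestigial remnants of the cloning vector rather than functional modules.

The payload is a synthetic insert named NOS(ΔC_CRE), and the feature table detects it as a roughly 130 bp partial match to the nopaline synthase (NOS) promoter from Agrobacterium. The name suggests a NOS promoter variant in which a cis-regulatory element, designated "C", has been deleted, but the record does not define the change or give its coordinates. The plasmid carries no coding sequence, reporter or terminator alongside the promoter, as expected for a Level 0 part, which holds a single standardised element. In the Phytobrick standard, such parts are released by Type IIS restriction enzymes and assembled with other parts into complete plant transcription units. The record does not annotate the flanking sites or overhangs and lists the cloning sites as unknown. The associated work concerns the rational design of minimal synthetic plant promoters, so this part was probably used to test how individual NOS promoter elements contribute to expression in plants.
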