Features (pLannotate 1.2.2; 9 found; start..end, strand, type, name):
      3..134     -  rep_origin     M13 ori (fragment): M13 bacteriophage origin of replication; arrow indicates direction of (+) strand synthesis
    155..311     -  CDS            lacZα (fragment): LacZα fragment of β-galactosidase; lacZ fragment
    320..338     +  promoter       T7 promoter: promoter for bacteriophage T7 RNA polymerase
    507..636     +  promoter       NOS promoter (fragment): nopaline synthase promoter NOS promoter
    672..719     -  CDS            lacI (fragment): lac repressor; lacI; The lac repressor binds to the lac operator to inhibit transcription in E. coli. This inhibition can be relieved by adding lactose or isopropyl-β-D-thiogalactopyranoside (IPTG).
    756..796     -  rep_origin     RSF ori (fragment): Plasmids containing the RSF 1030 origin of replication can be propagated in E. coli cells that contain additional plasmids with compatible origins.
    874..1462    -  rep_origin     ori: high-copy-number ColE1/pMB1/pBR322/pUC origin of replication
   1636..2430    -  CDS            NeoR/KanR: aminoglycoside phosphotransferase confers resistance to neomycin, kanamycin, and G418 (Geneticin®)
   2431..2535    -  promoter       AmpR promoter: bla
>Addgene plasmid #154605 | pEPYC0CM0178 | depositor full sequence | sequence record 299479 | pEPYC0CM0178 sequence 2558 bps
CTAAATTGTAAGCGTTAATATTTTGTTAAAATTCGCGTTAAATTTTTGTTAAATCAGCTCATTTTTTAAC
CAATAGGCCGAAATCGGCAAAATCCCTTATAAATCAAAAGAATAGACCGAGATAGGGTTGAGTGGCCGCT
ACAGGGCGCTCCCATTCGCCATTCAGGCTGCGCAACTGTTGGGAAGGGCGTTTCGGTGCGGGCCTCTTCG
CTATTACGCCAGCTGGCGAAAGGGGGATGTGCTGCAAGGCGATTAAGTTGGGTAACGCCAGGGTTTTCCC
AGTCACGACGTTGTAAAACGACGGCCAGTGAGCGCGACGTAATACGACTCACTATAGGGCGAATTGAAGG
AAGGCCGTCAAGGCCGCATTCGGTCTCAGGAGAGCGGAGAATTAAGGGAGTCACGTTATGACCCCCGCCG
ATGACGCGGGACAAGCCGTTTTACGTTTGGAACTGACAGAACCGCAACGTTGAAGGAGCCACTCAGCCGC
GGGTTTCTGGAGTTTAAAACCATTATTGCGCGTTCAAAAGTCGCCTAAGGTCACTATCAGCTAGCAAATA
TTTCTTGTCAAAAATGCTCCACTGACGTTCCATAAATTCCCCTCGGTATCCAATTAGAGTCTCATATTCA
CTCTCATACTCGAGACCCTCTGGGCCTCATGGGCCTTCCTTTCACTGCCCGCTTTCCAGTCGGGAAACCT
GTCGTGCCAGCTGCATTAACATGGTCATAGCTGTTTCCTTGCGTATTGGGCGCTCTCCGCTTCCTCGCTC
ACTGACTCGCTGCGCTCGGTCGTTCGGGTAAAGCCTGGGGTGCCTAATGAGCAAAAGGCCAGCAAAAGGC
CAGGAACCGTAAAAAGGCCGCGTTGCTGGCGTTTTTCCATAGGCTCCGCCCCCCTGACGAGCATCACAAA
AATCGACGCTCAAGTCAGAGGTGGCGAAACCCGACAGGACTATAAAGATACCAGGCGTTTCCCCCTGGAA
GCTCCCTCGTGCGCTCTCCTGTTCCGACCCTGCCGCTTACCGGATACCTGTCCGCCTTTCTCCCTTCGGG
AAGCGTGGCGCTTTCTCATAGCTCACGCTGTAGGTATCTCAGTTCGGTGTAGGTCGTTCGCTCCAAGCTG
GGCTGTGTGCACGAACCCCCCGTTCAGCCCGACCGCTGCGCCTTATCCGGTAACTATCGTCTTGAGTCCA
ACCCGGTAAGACACGACTTATCGCCACTGGCAGCAGCCACTGGTAACAGGATTAGCAGAGCGAGGTATGT
AGGCGGTGCTACAGAGTTCTTGAAGTGGTGGCCTAACTACGGCTACACTAGAAGAACAGTATTTGGTATC
TGCGCTCTGCTGAAGCCAGTTACCTTCGGAAAAAGAGTTGGTAGCTCTTGATCCGGCAAACAAACCACCG
CTGGTAGCGGTGGTTTTTTTGTTTGCAAGCAGCAGATTACGCGCAGAAAAAAAGGATCTCAAGAAGATCC
TTTGATCTTTTCTACGGGGTCTGACGCTCAGTGGAACGAAAACTCACGTTAAGGGATTTTGGTCATGAGA
TTATCAAAAAGGATCTTCACCTAGATCCTTTTAAATTAAAAATGAAGTTTTAAATCAATCTAAAGTATAT
ATGAGTAAACTTGGTCTGACAGTTATTAGAAAAATTCATCCAGCAGACGATAAAACGCAATACGCTGGCT
ATCCGGTGCCGCAATGCCATACAGCACCAGAAAACGATCCGCCCATTCGCCGCCCAGTTCTTCCGCAATA
TCACGGGTGGCCAGCGCAATATCCTGATAACGATCCGCCACGCCCAGACGGCCGCAATCAATAAAGCCGC
TAAAACGGCCATTTTCCACCATAATGTTCGGCAGGCACGCATCACCATGGGTCACCACCAGATCTTCGCC
ATCCGGCATGCTCGCTTTCAGACGCGCAAACAGCTCTGCCGGTGCCAGGCCCTGATGTTCTTCATCCAGA
TCATCCTGATCCACCAGGCCCGCTTCCATACGGGTACGCGCACGTTCAATACGATGTTTCGCCTGATGAT
CAAACGGACAGGTCGCCGGGTCCAGGGTATGCAGACGACGCATGGCATCCGCCATAATGCTCACTTTTTC
TGCCGGCGCCAGATGGCTAGACAGCAGATCCTGACCCGGCACTTCGCCCAGCAGCAGCCAATCACGGCCC
GCTTCGGTCACCACATCCAGCACCGCCGCACACGGAACACCGGTGGTGGCCAGCCAGCTCAGACGCGCCG
CTTCATCCTGCAGCTCGTTCAGCGCACCGCTCAGATCGGTTTTCACAAACAGCACCGGACGACCCTGCGC
GCTCAGACGAAACACCGCCGCATCAGAGCAGCCAATGGTCTGCTGCGCCCAATCATAGCCAAACAGACGT
TCCACCCACGCTGCCGGGCTACCCGCATGCAGGCCATCCTGTTCAATCATACTCTTCCTTTTTCAATATT
ATTGAAGCATTTATCAGGGTTATTGTCTCATGAGCGGATACATATTTGAATGTATTTAGAAAAATAAACA
AATAGGGGTTCCGCGCACATTTCCCCGAAAAGTGCCAC
